>Addgene plasmid #196582 | pCMV-PE2-p53DD | addgene full sequence | sequence record 386782 | Addgene NGS Result
TGCGCTGCTTCGCGATGTACGGGCCAGATATACGCGTTGACATTGATTATTGACTAGTTATTAATAGTAA
TCAATTACGGGGTCATTAGTTCATAGCCCATATATGGAGTTCCGCGTTACATAACTTACGGTAAATGGCC
CGCCTGGCTGACCGCCCAACGACCCCCGCCCATTGACGTCAATAATGACGTATGTTCCCATAGTAACGCC
AATAGGGACTTTCCATTGACGTCAATGGGTGGAGTATTTACGGTAAACTGCCCACTTGGCAGTACATCAA
GTGTATCATATGCCAAGTACGCCCCCTATTGACGTCAATGACGGTAAATGGCCCGCCTGGCATTATGCCC
AGTACATGACCTTATGGGACTTTCCTACTTGGCAGTACATCTACGTATTAGTCATCGCTATTACCATGGT
GATGCGGTTTTGGCAGTACATCAATGGGCGTGGATAGCGGTTTGACTCACGGGGATTTCCAAGTCTCCAC
CCCATTGACGTCAATGGGAGTTTGTTTTGGCACCAAAATCAACGGGACTTTCCAAAATGTCGTAACAACT
CCGCCCCATTGACGCAAATGGGCGGTAGGCGTGTACGGTGGGAGGTCTATATAAGCAGAGCTGGTTTAGT
GAACCGTCAGATCCGCTAGAGATCCGCGGCCGCTAATACGACTCACTATAGGGAGAGCCGCCACCATGAA
ACGGACAGCCGACGGAAGCGAGTTCGAGTCACCAAAGAAGAAGCGGAAAGTCGACAAGAAGTACAGCATC
GGCCTGGACATCGGCACCAACTCTGTGGGCTGGGCCGTGATCACCGACGAGTACAAGGTGCCCAGCAAGA
AATTCAAGGTGCTGGGCAACACCGACCGGCACAGCATCAAGAAGAACCTGATCGGAGCCCTGCTGTTCGA
CAGCGGCGAAACAGCCGAGGCCACCCGGCTGAAGAGAACCGCCAGAAGAAGATACACCAGACGGAAGAAC
CGGATCTGCTATCTGCAAGAGATCTTCAGCAACGAGATGGCCAAGGTGGACGACAGCTTCTTCCACAGAC
TGGAAGAGTCCTTCCTGGTGGAAGAGGATAAGAAGCACGAGCGGCACCCCATCTTCGGCAACATCGTGGA
CGAGGTGGCCTACCACGAGAAGTACCCCACCATCTACCACCTGAGAAAGAAACTGGTGGACAGCACCGAC
AAGGCCGACCTGCGGCTGATCTATCTGGCCCTGGCCCACATGATCAAGTTCCGGGGCCACTTCCTGATCG
AGGGCGACCTGAACCCCGACAACAGCGACGTGGACAAGCTGTTCATCCAGCTGGTGCAGACCTACAACCA
GCTGTTCGAGGAAAACCCCATCAACGCCAGCGGCGTGGACGCCAAGGCCATCCTGTCTGCCAGACTGAGC
AAGAGCAGACGGCTGGAAAATCTGATCGCCCAGCTGCCCGGCGAGAAGAAGAATGGCCTGTTCGGAAACC
TGATTGCCCTGAGCCTGGGCCTGACCCCCAACTTCAAGAGCAACTTCGACCTGGCCGAGGATGCCAAACT
GCAGCTGAGCAAGGACACCTACGACGACGACCTGGACAACCTGCTGGCCCAGATCGGCGACCAGTACGCC
GACCTGTTTCTGGCCGCCAAGAACCTGTCCGACGCCATCCTGCTGAGCGACATCCTGAGAGTGAACACCG
AGATCACCAAGGCCCCCCTGAGCGCCTCTATGATCAAGAGATACGACGAGCACCACCAGGACCTGACCCT
GCTGAAAGCTCTCGTGCGGCAGCAGCTGCCTGAGAAGTACAAAGAGATTTTCTTCGACCAGAGCAAGAAC
GGCTACGCCGGCTACATTGACGGCGGAGCCAGCCAGGAAGAGTTCTACAAGTTCATCAAGCCCATCCTGG
AAAAGATGGACGGCACCGAGGAACTGCTCGTGAAGCTGAACAGAGAGGACCTGCTGCGGAAGCAGCGGAC
CTTCGACAACGGCAGCATCCCCCACCAGATCCACCTGGGAGAGCTGCACGCCATTCTGCGGCGGCAGGAA
GATTTTTACCCATTCCTGAAGGACAACCGGGAAAAGATCGAGAAGATCCTGACCTTCCGCATCCCCTACT
ACGTGGGCCCTCTGGCCAGGGGAAACAGCAGATTCGCCTGGATGACCAGAAAGAGCGAGGAAACCATCAC
CCCCTGGAACTTCGAGGAAGTGGTGGACAAGGGCGCTTCCGCCCAGAGCTTCATCGAGCGGATGACCAAC
TTCGATAAGAACCTGCCCAACGAGAAGGTGCTGCCCAAGCACAGCCTGCTGTACGAGTACTTCACCGTGT
ATAACGAGCTGACCAAAGTGAAATACGTGACCGAGGGAATGAGAAAGCCCGCCTTCCTGAGCGGCGAGCA
GAAAAAGGCCATCGTGGACCTGCTGTTCAAGACCAACCGGAAAGTGACCGTGAAGCAGCTGAAAGAGGAC
TACTTCAAGAAAATCGAGTGCTTCGACTCCGTGGAAATCTCCGGCGTGGAAGATCGGTTCAACGCCTCCC
TGGGCACATACCACGATCTGCTGAAAATTATCAAGGACAAGGACTTCCTGGACAATGAGGAAAACGAGGA
CATTCTGGAAGATATCGTGCTGACCCTGACACTGTTTGAGGACAGAGAGATGATCGAGGAACGGCTGAAA
ACCTATGCCCACCTGTTCGACGACAAAGTGATGAAGCAGCTGAAGCGGCGGAGATACACCGGCTGGGGCA
GGCTGAGCCGGAAGCTGATCAACGGCATCCGGGACAAGCAGTCCGGCAAGACAATCCTGGATTTCCTGAA
GTCCGACGGCTTCGCCAACAGAAACTTCATGCAGCTGATCCACGACGACAGCCTGACCTTTAAAGAGGAC
ATCCAGAAAGCCCAGGTGTCCGGCCAGGGCGATAGCCTGCACGAGCACATTGCCAATCTGGCCGGCAGCC
CCGCCATTAAGAAGGGCATCCTGCAGACAGTGAAGGTGGTGGACGAGCTCGTGAAAGTGATGGGCCGGCA
CAAGCCCGAGAACATCGTGATCGAAATGGCCAGAGAGAACCAGACCACCCAGAAGGGACAGAAGAACAGC
CGCGAGAGAATGAAGCGGATCGAAGAGGGCATCAAAGAGCTGGGCAGCCAGATCCTGAAAGAACACCCCG
TGGAAAACACCCAGCTGCAGAACGAGAAGCTGTACCTGTACTACCTGCAGAATGGGCGGGATATGTACGT
GGACCAGGAACTGGACATCAACCGGCTGTCCGACTACGATGTGGACGCTATCGTGCCTCAGAGCTTTCTG
AAGGACGACTCCATCGACAACAAGGTGCTGACCAGAAGCGACAAGAACCGGGGCAAGAGCGACAACGTGC
CCTCCGAAGAGGTCGTGAAGAAGATGAAGAACTACTGGCGGCAGCTGCTGAACGCCAAGCTGATTACCCA
GAGAAAGTTCGACAATCTGACCAAGGCCGAGAGAGGCGGCCTGAGCGAACTGGATAAGGCCGGCTTCATC
AAGAGACAGCTGGTGGAAACCCGGCAGATCACAAAGCACGTGGCACAGATCCTGGACTCCCGGATGAACA
CTAAGTACGACGAGAATGACAAGCTGATCCGGGAAGTGAAAGTGATCACCCTGAAGTCCAAGCTGGTGTC
CGATTTCCGGAAGGATTTCCAGTTTTACAAAGTGCGCGAGATCAACAACTACCACCACGCCCACGACGCC
TACCTGAACGCCGTCGTGGGAACCGCCCTGATCAAAAAGTACCCTAAGCTGGAAAGCGAGTTCGTGTACG
GCGACTACAAGGTGTACGACGTGCGGAAGATGATCGCCAAGAGCGAGCAGGAAATCGGCAAGGCTACCGC
CAAGTACTTCTTCTACAGCAACATCATGAACTTTTTCAAGACCGAGATTACCCTGGCCAACGGCGAGATC
CGGAAGCGGCCTCTGATCGAGACAAACGGCGAAACCGGGGAGATCGTGTGGGATAAGGGCCGGGATTTTG
CCACCGTGCGGAAAGTGCTGAGCATGCCCCAAGTGAATATCGTGAAAAAGACCGAGGTGCAGACAGGCGG
CTTCAGCAAAGAGTCTATCCTGCCCAAGAGGAACAGCGATAAGCTGATCGCCAGAAAGAAGGACTGGGAC
CCTAAGAAGTACGGCGGCTTCGACAGCCCCACCGTGGCCTATTCTGTGCTGGTGGTGGCCAAAGTGGAAA
AGGGCAAGTCCAAGAAACTGAAGAGTGTGAAAGAGCTGCTGGGGATCACCATCATGGAAAGAAGCAGCTT
CGAGAAGAATCCCATCGACTTTCTGGAAGCCAAGGGCTACAAAGAAGTGAAAAAGGACCTGATCATCAAG
CTGCCTAAGTACTCCCTGTTCGAGCTGGAAAACGGCCGGAAGAGAATGCTGGCCTCTGCCGGCGAACTGC
AGAAGGGAAACGAACTGGCCCTGCCCTCCAAATATGTGAACTTCCTGTACCTGGCCAGCCACTATGAGAA
GCTGAAGGGCTCCCCCGAGGATAATGAGCAGAAACAGCTGTTTGTGGAACAGCACAAGCACTACCTGGAC
GAGATCATCGAGCAGATCAGCGAGTTCTCCAAGAGAGTGATCCTGGCCGACGCTAATCTGGACAAAGTGC
TGTCCGCCTACAACAAGCACCGGGATAAGCCCATCAGAGAGCAGGCCGAGAATATCATCCACCTGTTTAC
CCTGACCAATCTGGGAGCCCCTGCCGCCTTCAAGTACTTTGACACCACCATCGACCGGAAGAGGTACACC
AGCACCAAAGAGGTGCTGGACGCCACCCTGATCCACCAGAGCATCACCGGCCTGTACGAGACACGGATCG
ACCTGTCTCAGCTGGGAGGTGACTCTGGAGGATCTAGCGGAGGATCCTCTGGCAGCGAGACACCAGGAAC
AAGCGAGTCAGCAACACCAGAGAGCAGTGGCGGCAGCAGCGGCGGCAGCAGCACCCTAAATATAGAAGAT
GAGTATCGGCTACATGAGACCTCAAAAGAGCCAGATGTTTCTCTAGGGTCCACATGGCTGTCTGATTTTC
CTCAGGCCTGGGCGGAAACCGGGGGCATGGGACTGGCAGTTCGCCAAGCTCCTCTGATCATACCTCTGAA
AGCAACCTCTACCCCCGTGTCCATAAAACAATACCCCATGTCACAAGAAGCCAGACTGGGGATCAAGCCC
CACATACAGAGACTGTTGGACCAGGGAATACTGGTACCCTGCCAGTCCCCCTGGAACACGCCCCTGCTAC
CCGTTAAGAAACCAGGGACTAATGATTATAGGCCTGTCCAGGATCTGAGAGAAGTCAACAAGCGGGTGGA
AGACATCCACCCCACCGTGCCCAACCCTTACAACCTCTTGAGCGGGCTCCCACCGTCCCACCAGTGGTAC
ACTGTGCTTGATTTAAAGGATGCCTTTTTCTGCCTGAGACTCCACCCCACCAGTCAGCCTCTCTTCGCCT
TTGAGTGGAGAGATCCAGAGATGGGAATCTCAGGACAATTGACCTGGACCAGACTCCCACAGGGTTTCAA
AAACAGTCCCACCCTGTTTAATGAGGCACTGCACAGAGACCTAGCAGACTTCCGGATCCAGCACCCAGAC
TTGATCCTGCTACAGTACGTGGATGACTTACTGCTGGCCGCCACTTCTGAGCTAGACTGCCAACAAGGTA
CTCGGGCCCTGTTACAAACCCTAGGGAACCTCGGGTATCGGGCCTCGGCCAAGAAAGCCCAAATTTGCCA
GAAACAGGTCAAGTATCTGGGGTATCTTCTAAAAGAGGGTCAGAGATGGCTGACTGAGGCCAGAAAAGAG
ACTGTGATGGGGCAGCCTACTCCGAAGACCCCTCGACAACTAAGGGAGTTCCTAGGGAAGGCAGGCTTCT
GTCGCCTCTTCATCCCTGGGTTTGCAGAAATGGCAGCCCCCCTGTACCCTCTCACCAAACCGGGGACTCT
GTTTAATTGGGGCCCAGACCAACAAAAGGCCTATCAAGAAATCAAGCAAGCTCTTCTAACTGCCCCAGCC
CTGGGGTTGCCAGATTTGACTAAGCCCTTTGAACTCTTTGTCGACGAGAAGCAGGGCTACGCCAAAGGTG
TCCTAACGCAAAAACTGGGACCTTGGCGTCGGCCGGTGGCCTACCTGTCCAAAAAGCTAGACCCAGTAGC
AGCTGGGTGGCCCCCTTGCCTACGGATGGTAGCAGCCATTGCCGTACTGACAAAGGATGCAGGCAAGCTA
ACCATGGGACAGCCACTAGTCATTCTGGCCCCCCATGCAGTAGAGGCACTAGTCAAACAACCCCCCGACC
GCTGGCTTTCCAACGCCCGGATGACTCACTATCAGGCCTTGCTTTTGGACACGGACCGGGTCCAGTTCGG
ACCGGTGGTAGCCCTGAACCCGGCTACGCTGCTCCCACTGCCTGAGGAAGGGCTGCAACACAACTGCCTT
GATATCCTGGCCGAAGCCCACGGAACCCGACCCGACCTAACGGACCAGCCGCTCCCAGACGCCGACCACA
CCTGGTACACGGATGGAAGCAGTCTCTTACAAGAGGGACAGCGTAAGGCGGGAGCTGCGGTGACCACCGA
GACCGAGGTAATCTGGGCTAAAGCCCTGCCAGCCGGGACATCCGCTCAGCGGGCTGAACTGATAGCACTC
ACCCAGGCCCTAAAGATGGCAGAAGGTAAGAAGCTAAATGTTTATACTGATAGCCGTTATGCTTTTGCTA
CTGCCCATATCCATGGAGAAATATACAGAAGGCGTGGGTGGCTCACATCAGAAGGCAAAGAGATCAAAAA
TAAAGACGAGATCTTGGCCCTACTAAAAGCCCTCTTTCTGCCCAAAAGACTTAGCATAATCCATTGTCCA
GGACATCAAAAGGGACACAGCGCCGAGGCTAGAGGCAACCGGATGGCTGACCAAGCGGCCCGAAAGGCAG
CCATCACAGAGACTCCAGACACCTCTACCCTCCTCATAGAAAATTCATCACCCTCTGGCGGCTCAAAAAG
AACCGCCGACGGCAGCGAATTCGAGCCCAAGAAGAAGAGGAAAGTCGGAAGCGGAGCTACTAACTTCAGC
CTGCTGAAGCAGGCTGGAGACGTGGAGGAGAACCCTGGACCTATGACTGCCATGGAGGAGTCACAGTCGG
ATATCAGCCTCAAGAGAGCGCTGCCCACCTGCACAAGCGCCTCTCCCCCGCAAAAGAAAAAACCACTTGA
TGGAGAGTATTTCACCCTCAAGATCCGCGGGCGTAAACGCTTCGAGATGTTCCGGGAGCTGAATGAGGCC
TTAGAGTTAAAGGATGCCCATGCTACAGAGGAGTCTGGAGACAGCAGGGCTCACTCCAGCTACCTGAAGA
CCAAGAAGGGCCAGTCTACTTCCCGCCATAAAAAAACAATGGTCAAGAAAGTGGGGCCTGACTCAGACTG
ACCGGTCATCATCACCATCACCATTGAGTTTAAACCCGCTGATCAGCCTCGACTGTGCCTTCTAGTTGCC
AGCCATCTGTTGTTTGCCCCTCCCCCGTGCCTTCCTTGACCCTGGAAGGTGCCACTCCCACTGTCCTTTC
CTAATAAAATGAGAAAATTGCATCGCATTGTCTGAGTAGGTGTCATTCTATTCTGGGGGGTGGGGTGGGG
CAGGACAGCAAGGGGGAGGATTGGGAAGACAATAGCAGGCATGCTGGGGATGCGGTGGGCTCTATGGCTT
CTGAGGCGGAAAGAACCAGCTGGGGCTCGATACCGTCGACCTCTAGCTAGAGCTTGGCGTAATCATGGTC
ATAGCTGTTTCCTGTGTGAAATTGTTATCCGCTCACAATTCCACACAACATACGAGCCGGAAGCATAAAG
TGTAAAGCCTAGGGTGCCTAATGAGTGAGCTAACTCACATTAATTGCGTTGCGCTCACTGCCCGCTTTCC
AGTCGGGAAACCTGTCGTGCCAGCTGCATTAATGAATCGGCCAACGCGCGGGGAGAGGCGGTTTGCGTAT
TGGGCGCTCTTCCGCTTCCTCGCTCACTGACTCGCTGCGCTCGGTCGTTCGGCTGCGGCGAGCGGTATCA
GCTCACTCAAAGGCGGTAATACGGTTATCCACAGAATCAGGGGATAACGCAGGAAAGAACATGTGAGCAA
AAGGCCAGCAAAAGGCCAGGAACCGTAAAAAGGCCGCGTTGCTGGCGTTTTTCCATAGGCTCCGCCCCCC
TGACGAGCATCACAAAAATCGACGCTCAAGTCAGAGGTGGCGAAACCCGACAGGACTATAAAGATACCAG
GCGTTTCCCCCTGGAAGCTCCCTCGTGCGCTCTCCTGTTCCGACCCTGCCGCTTACCGGATACCTGTCCG
CCTTTCTCCCTTCGGGAAGCGTGGCGCTTTCTCATAGCTCACGCTGTAGGTATCTCAGTTCGGTGTAGGT
CGTTCGCTCCAAGCTGGGCTGTGTGCACGAACCCCCCGTTCAGCCCGACCGCTGCGCCTTATCCGGTAAC
TATCGTCTTGAGTCCAACCCGGTAAGACACGACTTATCGCCACTGGCAGCAGCCACTGGTAACAGGATTA
GCAGAGCGAGGTATGTAGGCGGTGCTACAGAGTTCTTGAAGTGGTGGCCTAACTACGGCTACACTAGAAG
AACAGTATTTGGTATCTGCGCTCTGCTGAAGCCAGTTACCTTCGGAAAAAGAGTTGGTAGCTCTTGATCC
GGCAAACAAACCACCGCTGGTAGCGGTGGTTTTTTTGTTTGCAAGCAGCAGATTACGCGCAGAAAAAAAG
GATCTCAAGAAGATCCTTTGATCTTTTCTACGGGGTCTGACACTCAGTGGAACGAAAACTCACGTTAAGG
GATTTTGGTCATGAGATTATCAAAAAGGATCTTCACCTAGATCCTTTTAAATTAAAAATGAAGTTTTAAA
TCAATCTAAAGTATATATGAGTAAACTTGGTCTGACAGTTACCAATGCTTAATCAGTGAGGCACCTATCT
CAGCGATCTGTCTATTTCGTTCATCCATAGTTGCCTGACTCCCCGTCGTGTAGATAACTACGATACGGGA
GGGCTTACCATCTGGCCCCAGTGCTGCAATGATACCGCGAGACCCACGCTCACCGGCTCCAGATTTATCA
GCAATAAACCAGCCAGCCGGAAGGGCCGAGCGCAGAAGTGGTCCTGCAACTTTATCCGCCTCCATCCAGT
CTATTAATTGTTGCCGGGAAGCTAGAGTAAGTAGTTCGCCAGTTAATAGTTTGCGCAACGTTGTTGCCAT
TGCTACAGGCATCGTGGTGTCACGCTCGTCGTTTGGTATGGCTTCATTCAGCTCCGGTTCCCAACGATCA
AGGCGAGTTACATGATCCCCCATGTTGTGCAAAAAAGCGGTTAGCTCCTTCGGTCCTCCGATCGTTGTCA
GAAGTAAGTTGGCCGCAGTGTTATCACTCATGGTTATGGCAGCACTGCATAATTCTCTTACTGTCATGCC
ATCCGTAAGATGCTTTTCTGTGACTGGTGAGTACTCAACCAAGTCATTCTGAGAATAGTGTATGCGGCGA
CCGAGTTGCTCTTGCCCGGCGTCAATACGGGATAATACCGCGCCACATAGCAGAACTTTAAAAGTGCTCA
TCATTGGAAAACGTTCTTCGGGGCGAAAACTCTCAAGGATCTTACCGCTGTTGAGATCCAGTTCGATGTA
ACCCACTCGTGCACCCAACTGATCTTCAGCATCTTTTACTTTCACCAGCGTTTCTGGGTGAGCAAAAACA
GGAAGGCAAAATGCCGCAAAAAAGGGAATAAGGGCGACACGGAAATGTTGAATACTCATACTCTTCCTTT
TTCAATATTATTGAAGCATTTATCAGGGTTATTGTCTCATGAGCGGATACATATTTGAATGTATTTAGAA
AAATAAACAAATAGGGGTTCCGCGCACATTTCCCCGAAAAGTGCCACCTGACGTCGACGGATCGGGAGAT
CGATCTCCCGATCCCCTAGGGTCTACTCTCAGTACAATCTGCTCTGATGCCGCATAGTTAAGCCAGTATC
TGCTCCCTGCTTGTGTGTTGGAGGTCGCTGAGTAGTGCGCGAGCAAAATTTAAGCTACAACAAGGCAAGG
CTTGACCGACAATTGCATGAAGAATCTGCTTAGGGTTAGGCGTTT
Features (pLannotate 1.2.2; 18 found; start..end, strand, type, name):
     39..418     +  enhancer       CMV enhancer: human cytomegalovirus immediate early enhancer
    419..622     +  promoter       CMV promoter: human cytomegalovirus (CMV) immediate early promoter
    664..682     +  promoter       T7 promoter: promoter for bacteriophage T7 RNA polymerase
    753..2354    +  CDS            Cas9(N): N-terminal portion of Streptococcus pyogenes Cas9 (Zetsche et al., 2015)
   2355..4849    +  CDS            Cas9(C) (fragment): C-terminal portion of Streptococcus pyogenes Cas9 (Zetsche et al., 2015)
   4953..6984    +  CDS            gag-pol (fragment): Moloney murine leukemia virus Gag-Pol polyprotein; gag-pol; contains a read-through stop codon
   7146..7418    +  CDS            Tp53 (fragment): P53_MOUSE - Also known as P53, Trp53. Experimental evidence at protein level: Swiss-Prot protein existence level 1. Acts as a tumor suppressor in many tumor types; induces growth arrest or apoptosis depending on the physiological circumstances and cell type. Involved in cell cycle regulation as a trans-activator that acts to negatively regulate cell division by controlling a set of genes required for this process. One of the activated genes is an inhibitor of cyclin-dependent kinases. Apoptosis induction seems to be mediated either by stimulation of BAX and FAS antigen expression, or by repres
   7473..7697    +  polyA_signal   bGH poly(A) signal: bovine growth hormone polyadenylation signal
   7701..7722    +  promoter       SV40 promoter (fragment): SV40 enhancer and early promoter
   7727..7743    +  misc_feature   MCS (fragment): pBluescript multiple cloning site
   7792..7808    -  protein_bind   lac operator: The lac repressor binds to the lac operator to inhibit transcription in E. coli. This inhibition can be relieved by adding lactose or isopropyl-β-D-thiogalactopyranoside (IPTG). lac repressor encoded by lacI
   7816..7846    -  promoter       lac promoter: promoter for the E. coli lac operon
   7861..7882    -  protein_bind   CAP binding site: CAP binding activates transcription in the presence of cAMP. E. coli catabolite activator protein
   7895..7987    -  CDS            lacI (fragment): lac repressor; lacI; The lac repressor binds to the lac operator to inhibit transcription in E. coli. This inhibition can be relieved by adding lactose or isopropyl-β-D-thiogalactopyranoside (IPTG).
   8170..8758    -  rep_origin     ori: high-copy-number ColE1/pMB1/pBR322/pUC origin of replication
   8929..9789    -  CDS            AmpR: β-lactamase; bla; confers resistance to ampicillin, carbenicillin, and related antibiotics
   9790..9894    -  promoter       AmpR promoter: bla
   9965..10009   -  misc_feature   bom (fragment): basis of mobility region from pBR322
