[The description below was written by a language model from this plasmid's Addgene catalogue record and pLannotate feature annotations shown in this document.]
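Description:
pCMV-PE2-p53DD is a mammalian expression plasmid of about 10.1 kb, built on a pCMV backbone, that co-expresses the SpCas9 prime editor PE2 and a dominant-negative fragment of mouse p53 from a single transcript. It is propagated in E. coli as a high-copy plasmid through a ColE1/pUC-type origin and selected with ampicillin via the β-lactamase gene. The remaining bacterial annotations (lac promoter/operator, CAP site, and small lacI, MCS, SV40 promoter and bom fragments) are backbone remnants with no evident role in the payload. The feature table shows no mammalian selection marker, consistent with transient transfection.

The expression cassette is driven by the CMV immediate-early enhancer and promoter, with a T7 promoter just upstream of the coding region, and is terminated by the bGH polyadenylation signal. The open reading frame encodes the H840A Cas9 nickase, annotated as contiguous N- and C-terminal Cas9 segments. It is joined by a flexible SGGS/XTEN linker to an engineered Moloney murine leukemia virus reverse transcriptase carrying the D200N, T306K, W313F, T330P and L603W substitutions, which the annotation software labels as a gag-pol fragment. The fusion is flanked by bipartite SV40 nuclear localization signals. A P2A self-cleaving peptide then links it to p53DD, a carboxy-terminal fragment of mouse Trp53 (recorded deletion Δ40-903) that interferes with endogenous p53 function, so editor and inhibitor are produced as separate proteins in the same cells.

The plasmid supplies no pegRNA, which must be provided separately. According to the record, the design serves to transiently inhibit p53 during editing, an approach reported to raise prime editing efficiency in human pluripotent stem cells.
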