Addgene plasmid #196582: pCMV-PE2-p53DD
Purpose: Mammalian expression of SpCas9 prime editor 2 with P2A-p53DD
Depositing lab: Ting Zhou. Depositing organization: Memorial Sloan-Kettering Cancer Center. Publication: Transient inhibition of p53 enhances prime editing and cytosine base-editing efficiencies in human pluripotent stem cells. Li M, Zhong A, Wu Y, Sidharta M, Beaury M, Zhao X, Studer L, Zhou T. Nat Commun. 2022 Oct 27;13(1):6354. doi: 10.1038/s41467-022-34045-7. PubMed 36302757.
Backbone
  Vector backbone: pCMV
  Vector type: Mammalian Expression
Growth in bacteria
  Bacterial resistance: Ampicillin, 100 μg/mL
  Growth temperature: 37°C
  Growth strain: DH5alpha
  Copy number: High Copy
Gene/Insert
  Gene/Insert name: PE2-P2A-mp53DD (alt names: SV40_bpNLS-SpCas9(H840A)-SGGSx2-XTEN16-SGGSx2-MMLV_RT(D200N, T306K, W313F, T330P, L603W)-SV40_bpNLS; Trp53 carboxy-terminal dominant-negative fragment)
  Species: M. musculus (mouse), Synthetic; SpCas9 is from Streptococcus pyogenes; MMLV_RT is from the Moloney murine leukemia virus
  Insert size (bp): 6716
  Mutation: Δ40-903
  GenBank ID: NM_011640
  Promoter: CMV
  Cloning method: Gibson Cloning
  Sequencing primers: 5′ T7; 3′ M13-rev
Resource information
  A portion of this plasmid was derived from a plasmid made by: PE2 is from Addgene Plasmid #132775; p53DD is from Addgene Plasmid #41856.
Terms and licenses: Academic/Nonprofit Terms; Industry Terms: Not Available to Industry
How to cite: pCMV-PE2-p53DD was a gift from Ting Zhou (Addgene plasmid # 196582 ; http://n2t.net/addgene:196582 ; RRID:Addgene_196582)
